>Addgene plasmid #37827 | pEB1-2xEGFP | depositor full sequence | sequence record 47759 | pEB1-2xEGFP sequence 6257 bps
TAGTTATTAATAGTAATCAATTACGGGGTCATTAGTTCATAGCCCATATATGGAGTTCCGCGTTACATAA
CTTACGGTAAATGGCCCGCCTGGCTGACCGCCCAACGACCCCCGCCCATTGACGTCAATAATGACGTATG
TTCCCATAGTAACGCCAATAGGGACTTTCCATTGACGTCAATGGGTGGAGTATTTACGGTAAACTGCCCA
CTTGGCAGTACATCAAGTGTATCATATGCCAAGTACGCCCCCTATTGACGTCAATGACGGTAAATGGCCC
GCCTGGCATTATGCCCAGTACATGACCTTATGGGACTTTCCTACTTGGCAGTACATCTACGTATTAGTCA
TCGCTATTACCATGGTGATGCGGTTTTGGCAGTACATCAATGGGCGTGGATAGCGGTTTGACTCACGGGG
ATTTCCAAGTCTCCACCCCATTGACGTCAATGGGAGTTTGTTTTGGCACCAAAATCAACGGGACTTTCCA
AAATGTCGTAACAACTCCGCCCCATTGACGCAAATGGGCGGTAGGCGTGTACGGTGGGAGGTCTATATAA
GCAGAGCTGGTTTAGTGAACCGTCAGATCCGCTAGCGCTACCGGACTCAGATCTCGAGCTCCACCGCGGT
GGCGGCCGCTCTAGAACTAGTGGATCC
[390 nt withheld, positions 658-1047]
CAAGGTCAAGAAACTGCAGTGGCTCCTTCCCTTGTTGCTCCAGCTCTGAATAAACCGAAGAAACCTCTCA
CTTCTAGCAGTGCAGCTCCCCAGAGGCCCATCTCAACACAGAGAACCGCTGCGGCTCCTAAGGCTGGCCC
TGGTGTGGTGCGAAAGAACCCTGGTGTGGGCAACGGAGACGACGAGGCAGCTGAGTTGATGCAGCAGGTC
AACGTATTGAAACTTACTGTTGAAGACTTGGAGAAAGAGAGGGATTTCTACTTCGGAAAGCTACGGAACA
TTGAATTGATTTGCCAGGAGAACGAGGGGGAAAACGACCCTGTATTGCAGAGGATTGTAGACATTCTGTA
TGCCACAGATGAAGGCTTTGTGATACCTGATGAAGGGGGCCCACAGGAGGAGCAAGAAGAGTATACCCGG
GACATGGTGAGCAAGGGCGAGGAGCTGTTCACCGGGGTGGTGCCCATCCTGGTCGAGCTGGACGGCGACG
TAAACGGCCACAAGTTCAGCGTGTCCGGCGAGGGCGAGGGCGATGCCACCTACGGCAAGCTGACCCTGAA
GTTCATCTGCACCACCGGCAAGCTGCCCGTGCCCTGGCCCACCCTCGTGACCACCCTGACCTACGGCGTG
CAGTGCTTCAGCCGCTACCCCGACCACATGAAGCAGCACGACTTCTTCAAGTCCGCCATGCCCGAAGGCT
ACGTCCAGGAGCGCACCATCTTCTTCAAGGACGACGGCAACTACAAGACCCGCGCCGAGGTGAAGTTCGA
GGGCGACACCCTGGTGAACCGCATCGAGCTGAAGGGCATCGACTTCAAGGAGGACGGCAACATCCTGGGG
CACAAGCTGGAGTACAACTACAACAGCCACAACGTCTATATCATGGCCGACAAGCAGAAGAACGGCATCA
AGGTGAACTTCAAGATCCGCCACAACATCGAGGACGGCAGCGTGCAGCTCGCCGACCACTACCAGCAGAA
CACCCCCATCGGCGACGGCCCCGTGCTGCTGCCCGACAACCACTACCTGAGCACCCAGTCCGCCCTGAGC
AAAGACCCCAACGAGAAGCGCGATCACATGGTCCTGCTGGAGTTCGTGACCGCCGCCGGGATCACTCTCG
GCATGGACGAGCTGTACAAGACACCGGTCGCCACCATGGTGAGCAAGGGCGAGGAGCTGTTCACCGGGGT
GGTGCCCATCCTGGTCGAGCTGGACGGCGACGTAAACGGCCACAAGTTCAGCGTGTCCGGCGAGGGCGAG
GGCGATGCCACCTACGGCAAGCTGACCCTGAAGTTCATCTGCACCACCGGCAAGCTGCCCGTGCCCTGGC
CCACCCTCGTGACCACCCTGACCTACGGCGTGCAGTGCTTCAGCCGCTACCCCGACCACATGAAGCAGCA
CGACTTCTTCAAGTCCGCCATGCCCGAAGGCTACGTCCAGGAGCGCACCATCTTCTTCAAGGACGACGGC
AACTACAAGACCCGCGCCGAGGTGAAGTTCGAGGGCGACACCCTGGTGAACCGCATCGAGCTGAAGGGCA
TCGACTTCAAGGAGGACGGCAACATCCTGGGGCACAAGCTGGAGTACAACTACAACAGCCACAACGTCTA
TATCATGGCCGACAAGCAGAAGAACGGCATCAAGGTGAACTTCAAGATCCGCCACAACATCGAGGACGGC
AGCGTGCAGCTCGCCGACCACTACCAGCAGAACACCCCCATCGGCGACGGCCCCGTGCTGCTGCCCGACA
ACCACTACCTGAGCACCCAGTCCGCCCTGAGCAAAGACCCCAACGAGAAGCGCGATCACATGGTCCTGCT
GGAGTTCGTGACCGCCGCCGGGATCACTCTCGGCATGGACGAGCTGTACAAGTAAAGCGGCCGCGACTCT
AGATCATAATCAGCCATACCACATTTGTAGAGGTTTTACTTGCTTTAAAAAACCTCCCACACCTCCCCCT
GAACCTGAAACATAAAATGAATGCAATTGTTGTTGTTAACTTGTTTATTGCAGCTTATAATGGTTACAAA
TAAAGCAATAGCATCACAAATTTCACAAATAAAGCATTTTTTTCACTGCATTCTAGTTGTGGTTTGTCCA
AACTCATCAATGTATCTTAAGGCGTAAATTGTAAGCGTTAATATTTTGTTAAAATTCGCGTTAAATTTTT
GTTAAATCAGCTCATTTTTTAACCAATAGGCCGAAATCGGCAAAATCCCTTATAAATCAAAAGAATAGAC
CGAGATAGGGT
[37 nt withheld, positions 3299-3335]
AAAGAACGTGGACTCCAACGTCAAAGG
[49 nt withheld, positions 3363-3411]
T
[91 nt withheld, positions 3413-3503]
G
[124 nt withheld, positions 3505-3628]
CAGGTGGCACTTTTCGGGGAAATGTGCGCGGAACCCCTATTTGTTTATTTTTCTAAATACATTCAAATAT
GTATCCGCTCATGAGACAATAACCCTGATAAATGCTTCAATAATATTGAAAAAGGAAGAGTCCTGAGGCG
GAAAGAACCAGCTGTGGAATGTGTGTCAGTTAGGGTGTGGAAAGTCCCCAGGCTCCCCAGCAGGCAGAAG
TATGCAAAGCATGCATCTCAATTAGTCAGCAACCAGGTGTGGAAAGTCCCCAGGCTCCCCAGCAGGCAGA
AGTATGCAAAGCATGCATCTCAATTAGTCAGCAACCATAGTCCCGCCCCTAACTCCGCCCATCCCGCCCC
TAACTCCGCCCAGTTCCGCCCATTCTCCGCCCCATGGCTGACTAATTTTTTTTATTTATGCAGAGGCCGA
GGCCGCCTCGGCCTCTGAGCTATTCCAGAAGTAGTGAGGAGGCTTTTTTGGAGGCCTAGGCTTTTGCAAA
GATCGATCAAGAGACAGGATGAGGATCGTTTCGCATGATTGAACAAGATGGATTGCACGCAGGTTCTCCG
GCCGCTTGGGTGGAGAGGCTATTCGGCTATGACTGGGCACAACAGACAATCGGCTGCTCTGATGCCGCCG
TGTTCCGGCTGTCAGCGCAGGGGCGCCCGGTTCTTTTTGTCAAGACCGACCTGTCCGGTGCCCTGAATGA
ACTGCAAGACGAGGCAGCGCGGCTATCGTGGCTGGCCACGACGGGCGTTCCTTGCGCAGCTGTGCTCGAC
GTTGTCACTGAAGCGGGAAGGGACTGGCTGCTATTGGGCGAAGTGCCGGGGCAGGATCTCCTGTCATCTC
ACCTTGCTCCTGCCGAGAAAGTATCCATCATGGCTGATGCAATGCGGCGGCTGCATACGCTTGATCCGGC
TACCTGCCCATTCGACCACCAAGCGAAACATCGCATCGAGCGAGCACGTACTCGGATGGAAGCCGGTCTT
GTCGATCAGGATGATCTGGACGAAGAGCATCAGGGGCTCGCGCCAGCCGAACTGTTCGCCAGGCTCAAGG
CGAGCATGCCCGACGGCGAGGATCTCGTCGTGACCCATGGCGATGCCTGCTTGCCGAATATCATGGTGGA
AAATGGCCGCTTTTCTGGATTCATCGACTGTGGCCGGCTGGGTGTGGCGGACCGCTATCAGGACATAGCG
TTGGCTACCCGTGATATTGCTGAAGAGCTTGGCGGCGAATGGGCTGACCGCTTCCTCGTGCTTTACGGTA
TCGCCGCTCCCGATTCGCAGCGCATCGCCTTCTATCGCCTTCTTGACGAGTTCTTCTGAGCGGGACTCTG
GGGTTCGAAATGACCGACCAAGCGACGCCCAACCTGCCATCACGAGATTTCGATTCCACCGCCGCCTTCT
ATGAAAGGTTGGGCTTCGGAATCGTTTTCCGGGACGCCGGCTGGATGATCCTCCAGCGCGGGGATCTCAT
GCTGGAGTTCTTCGCCCACCCTAGGGGGAGGCTAACTGAAACACGGAAGGAGACAATACCGGAAGGAACC
CGCGCTATGACGGCAATAAAAAGACAGAATAAAACGCACGGTGTTGGGTCGTTTGTTCATAAACGCGGGG
TTCGGTCCCAGGGCTGGCACTCTGTCGATACCCCACCGAGACCCCATTGGGGCCAATACGCCCGCGTTTC
TTCCTTTTCCCCACCCCACCCCCCAAGTTCGGGTGAAGGCCCAGGGCTCGCAGCCAACGTCGGGGCGGCA
GGCCCTGCCATAGCCTCAGGTTACTCATATATACTTTAGATTGATTTAAAACTTCATTTTTAATTTAAAA
GGATCTAGGTGAAGATCCTTTTTGATAATCTCATGACCAAAATCCCTTAACGTGAGTTTTCGTTCCACTG
AGCGTCAGACCCCGTAGAAAAGATCAAAGGATCTTCTTGAGATCCTTTTTTTCTGCGCGTAATCTGCTGC
TTGCAAACAAAAAAACCACCGCTACCAGCGGTGGTTTGTTTGCCGGATCAAGAGCTACCAACTCTTTTTC
CGAAGGTAACTGGCTTCAGCAGAGCGCAGATACCAAATACTGTCCTTCTAGTGTAGCCGTAGTTAGGCCA
CCACTTCAAGAACTCTGTAGCACCGCCTACATACCTCGCTCTGCTAATCCTGTTACCAGTGGCTGCTGCC
AGTGGCGATAAGTCGTGTCTTACCGGGTTGGACTCAAGACGATAGTTACCGGATAAGGCGCAGCGGTCGG
GCTGAACGGGGGGTTCGTGCACACAGCCCAGCTTGGAGCGAACGACCTACACCGAACTGAGATACCTACA
GCGTGAGCTATGAGAAAGCGCCACGCTTCCCGAAGGGAGAAAGGCGGACAGGTATCCGGTAAGCGGCAGG
GTCGGAACAGGAGAGCGCACGAGGGAGCTTCCAGGGGGAAACGCCTGGTATCTTTATAGTCCTGTCGGGT
TTCGCCACCTCTGACTTGAGCGTCGATTTTTGTGATGCTCGTCAGGGGGGCGGAGCCTATGGAAAAACGC
CAGCAACGCGGCCTTTTTACGGTTCCTGGCCTTTTGCTGGCCTTTTGCTCACATGTTCTTTCCTGCGTTA
TCCCCTGATTCTGTGGATAACCGTATTACCGCCATGCAT
Features (pLannotate 1.2.2; 16 found; start..end, strand, type, name):
     61..364     +  enhancer       CMV enhancer: human cytomegalovirus immediate early enhancer
    365..568     +  promoter       CMV promoter: human cytomegalovirus (CMV) immediate early promoter
    616..657     +  misc_feature   MCS (fragment): pBluescript multiple cloning site
    658..1461    +  CDS            MAPRE1 (sequence partly withheld): MARE1_HUMAN - Experimental evidence at protein level: Swiss-Prot protein existence level 1. Plus-end tracking protein (+TIP) that binds to the plus-end of microtubules and regulates the dynamics of the microtubule cytoskeleton (PubMed:12388762, PubMed:16109370, PubMed:19632184, PubMed:21646404, PubMed:28726242, PubMed:28814570). Promotes cytoplasmic microtubule nucleation and elongation (PubMed:12388762, PubMed:16109370, PubMed:19632184, PubMed:21646404, PubMed:28726242, PubMed:28814570). May be involved in spindle function by stabilizing microtubules and anchoring them at centrosomes (PubMed:
   1471..2187    +  CDS            EGFP: EGFP is a basic (constitutively fluorescent) green fluorescent protein published in 1996, derived from Aequorea victoria. It is reported to be a rapidly-maturing weak dimer with moderate acid sensitivity.
   2203..2922    +  CDS            EGFP: the original enhanced GFP (Yang et al., 1996) mammalian codon-optimized
   2939..3022    +  CDS            large T antigen (fragment): large T antigen from SV40 (simian virus 40)
   3045..3166    +  polyA_signal   SV40 poly(A) signal: SV40 polyadenylation signal
   3200..3628    -  rep_origin     f1 ori (sequence partly withheld): f1 bacteriophage origin of replication; arrow indicates direction of (+) strand synthesis
   3655..3759    +  promoter       AmpR promoter: bla
   3761..4118    +  promoter       SV40 promoter: SV40 enhancer and early promoter
   4153..4947    +  CDS            NeoR/KanR: aminoglycoside phosphotransferase from Tn5; aph(3')-II (or nptII); confers resistance to neomycin, kanamycin, and G418 (Geneticin®)
   4968..5120    +  CDS            ble (fragment): BLE_KLEPN - Experimental evidence at protein level: Swiss-Prot protein existence level 1. Binding protein with a strong affinity to the bleomycin family of antibiotics. Binds to CL990; an antimitotic-antibiotic compound. From Klebsiella pneumoniae.
   5179..5226    +  polyA_signal   HSV TK poly(A) signal: herpes simplex virus thymidine kinase polyadenylation signal (Cole and Stacy, 1985)
   5317..5333    -  polyA_signal   bGH poly(A) signal (fragment): bovine growth hormone polyadenylation signal
   5555..6143    +  rep_origin     ori: high-copy-number ColE1/pMB1/pBR322/pUC origin of replication
