[The description below was written by a language model from this plasmid's Addgene catalogue record and pLannotate feature annotations shown in this document.]
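Description:
pEB1-2xEGFP is a mammalian expression plasmid built on the pEGFP-N1 backbone that produces human EB1 (MAPRE1) fused at its C terminus to two tandem copies of EGFP. According to the depositor, the EB1 coding sequence was placed into the pEGFP-N1 polylinker between the SacI and SmaI sites, and a second EGFP was then added between SmaI and AgeI, upstream of the EGFP already present in the vector. The feature table matches this layout. The CMV immediate early enhancer and promoter drive a single reading frame consisting of MAPRE1 followed by two consecutive EGFP coding sequences, and the transcript is terminated by the SV40 polyadenylation signal. The catalogue lists a vector size of about 4.7 kb, which corresponds to the empty backbone, whereas the deposited full sequence is 6,257 nt.

The plasmid replicates in E. coli from a high-copy pUC-type origin and also carries an f1 origin for single-stranded DNA production. A single NeoR/KanR (Tn5 aminoglycoside phosphotransferase) gene serves both hosts. A bacterial promoter provides kanamycin selection in bacteria, and the SV40 early promoter with the HSV TK polyadenylation signal allows G418 selection of stably transfected mammalian cells. The short large T antigen, ble and bGH poly(A) annotations are fragment matches within backbone sequence rather than functional elements.

EB1 is a plus-end tracking protein that binds growing microtubule ends, so the fusion acts as a live-cell marker of microtubule growth, and the doubled EGFP presumably gives a brighter signal per molecule. The associated publication concerns EB1-recruited +TIP complexes during three-dimensional epithelial remodeling.
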