Addgene plasmid #37827: pEB1-2xEGFP
Depositing lab: Torsten Wittmann. Depositing organization: University of California, San Francisco (UCSF). Publication: EB1-Recruited Microtubule +TIP Complexes Coordinate Protrusion Dynamics during 3D Epithelial Remodeling. Gierke S, Wittmann T. Curr Biol. 2012 May 8;22(9):753-62. Epub 2012 Apr 5. 10.1016/j.cub.2012.02.069 PubMed 22483942.
Backbone
  Vector backbone: pEGFP-N1
  Total vector size (bp): 4700
  Vector type: Mammalian Expression
Growth in bacteria
  Bacterial resistance: Kanamycin, 50 μg/mL
  Growth temperature: 37°C
  Growth strain: DH5alpha
  Copy number: Unknown
Gene/Insert
  Gene/Insert name: EB1
  Species: H. sapiens (human)
  Entrez Gene: MAPRE1 (a.k.a. EB1)
  Promoter: CMV
  Tag / fusion protein: EGFP (C terminal on insert)
  Cloning method: Unknown
  Sequencing primers: 5′ CMV-F; 3′ SV40pA-R
Terms and licenses: Academic/Nonprofit Terms; Industry Terms: Not Available to Industry
Depositor comments: EB1 was inserted into pEGFP-N1 via the SacI/SmaI restriction sites. The second EGFP, was then inserted via the SmaI/AgeI sites.
How to cite: pEB1-2xEGFP was a gift from Torsten Wittmann (Addgene plasmid # 37827 ; http://n2t.net/addgene:37827 ; RRID:Addgene_37827)
