>Addgene plasmid #37827 | pEB1-2xEGFP | addgene partial sequence | sequence record 49349 | CMV_fwd
GAACCGTCAGATCCGCTAGCGCTACCGGACTCAGATCTCGAGCTCCACCGCGGTGGCGGCCGCTCTAGAA
CTAGTGGATCC
[390 nt withheld, positions 82-471]
CAAGGTCAAGAAACTGCAGTGGCTCCTTCCCTTGTTGCTCCAGCTCTGAATAAACCGAAGAAACCTCTCA
CTTCTAGCAGTGCAGCTCCCCAGAGGCCCATCTCAACACAGAGAACCGCTGCGGCTCCTAAGGCTGGCCC
TGGTGTGGTGCGAAAGAACCCTGGTGTGGGCAACGGAGACGACGAGGCAGCTGAGTTGATGCAGCAGGTC
AACGTATTGAAACTTACTGTTGAAGACTTGGAGAAAGAGAGGGATTTCTACTTCGGAAAGCTACGGAACA
TTGAATTGATTTGCCAGGAGAACGAGGGGGAAAACGACCCTGTATTGCAGAGGATTGTAGACATTCTGTA
TGCCACAGATGAAGGCTTTGTGATACCTGATGAAGGGGGCCCACAGGAGGAGCAAGAAGAGTATACCCGG
GACATGGTGAGCAAGGGC
