>Addgene plasmid #37827 | pEB1-2xEGFP | addgene partial sequence | sequence record 49361 | SV40pA-R 5'-GAAATTTGTGATGCTATTGC-3'
CACCATGGTGAGCAAGGGCGAGGAGCTGTTCACCGGGGTGGTGCCCATCCTGGTCGAGCTGGACGGCGAC
GTAAACGGCCACAAGTTCAGCGTGTCCGGCGAGGGCGAGGGCGATGCCACCTACGGCAAGCTGACCCTGA
AGTTCATCTGCACCACCGGCAAGCTGCCCGTGCCCTGGCCCACCCTCGTGACCACCCTGACCTACGGCGT
GCAGTGCTTCAGCCGCTACCCCGACCACATGAAGCAGCACGACTTCTTCAAGTCCGCCATGCCCGAAGGC
TACGTCCAGGAGCGCACCATCTTCTTCAAGGACGACGGCAACTACAAGACCCGCGCCGAGGTGAAGTTCG
AGGGCGACACCCTGGTGAACCGCATCGAGCTGAAGGGCATCGACTTCAAGGAGGACGGCAACATCCTGGG
GCACAAGCTGGAGTACAACTACAACAGCCACAACGTCTATATCATGGCCGACAAGCAGAAGAACGGCATC
AAGGTGAACTTCAAGATCCGCCACAACATCGAGGACGGCAGCGTGCAGCTCGCCGACCACTACCAGCAGA
ACACCCCCATCGGCGACGGCCCCGTGCTGCTGCCCGACAACCACTACCTGAGCACCCAGTCCGCCCTGAG
CAAAGACCCCAACGAGAAGCGCGATCACATGGTCCTGCTGGAGTTCGTGACCGCCGCCGGGATCACTCTC
GGCATGGACGAGCTGTACAAGTAAAGCGGCCGCGACTCTAGATCATAATCAGCCATACCACATTTGTAGA
GGTTTTACTTGCTTTAAAAAACCTCCCACACCTCCCCCTGAACCTGAAACATAAAATGAATGCAATTGTT
GTTGTTAACTTGTTTATTGCAGCTTAT
